Addgene plasmid #35405: DGK beta
Depositing lab: Robert Lefkowitz & Stephen Prescott. Depositing organization: University of Utah. Publication: Targeting of diacylglycerol degradation to M1 muscarinic receptors by beta-arrestins. Nelson CD, Perry SJ, Regier DS, Prescott SM, Topham MK, Lefkowitz RJ. Science. 2007 Feb 2;315(5812):663-6. 10.1126/science.1134562 PubMed 17272726.
Backbone
  Vector backbone: pCMV5
  Backbone size w/o insert (bp): 4657
  Vector type: Mammalian Expression
Growth in bacteria
  Bacterial resistance: Ampicillin, 100 μg/mL
  Growth temperature: 37°C
  Growth strain: DH5alpha
  Copy number: High Copy
Gene/Insert
  Gene/Insert name: DGK beta
  Species: H. sapiens (human)
  Entrez Gene: DGKB (a.k.a. DAGK2, DGK, DGK-BETA)
  Promoter: CMV
  Tag / fusion protein: HA (N terminal on backbone)
  Cloning method: Restriction Enzyme; 5′ cloning site None (unknown if destroyed); 3′ cloning site None (unknown if destroyed)
  Sequencing primers: 5′ CMV-Fwd
Terms and licenses: Academic/Nonprofit Terms; Industry Terms: Not Available to Industry
How to cite: DGK beta was a gift from Robert Lefkowitz & Stephen Prescott (Addgene plasmid # 35405 ; http://n2t.net/addgene:35405 ; RRID:Addgene_35405)
