[The description below was written by a language model from this plasmid's Addgene catalogue record.]
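Description:
DGK beta is a mammalian expression plasmid built on the pCMV5 backbone (about 4.7 kb without insert) that carries the human DGKB gene, encoding diacylglycerol kinase beta. It is propagated in E. coli as a high-copy plasmid under ampicillin selection. The record lists no marker for selection in mammalian cells, so the construct appears best suited to transient transfection. No feature table is provided, so details such as the origin of replication and polyadenylation signal are not documented here.

Expression of the insert is driven by the CMV promoter, a strong constitutive viral promoter widely used for high-level expression in cultured mammalian cells. The protein is produced with an N-terminal HA epitope tag, recorded as residing on the backbone, which allows detection by immunoblotting or immunofluorescence and recovery by immunoprecipitation with anti-HA antibodies. The insert was introduced by restriction enzyme cloning, but the specific sites are not recorded, nor are the insert size or the isoform.

Diacylglycerol kinases phosphorylate diacylglycerol to phosphatidic acid, thereby terminating diacylglycerol-dependent signalling. The associated publication concerns the targeting of diacylglycerol degradation to M1 muscarinic receptors by beta-arrestins, which suggests that this plasmid was used to overexpress tagged DGK beta in mammalian cells to examine its interactions with beta-arrestins and its role in regulating signalling downstream of G protein-coupled receptors. More generally, it is useful for studies of the expression, localization or binding partners of this DGK isoform.
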