>Addgene plasmid #35405 | DGK beta | addgene partial sequence | sequence record 43886 | CMV-F 5'-CGCAAATGGGCGGTAGGCGTG-3'
AGTGAACCGTCAGATCGCCTGGAGACGCCATCCACGCTGTTTTGACCTCCATAGAAGACACCGGGACCGA
TCCAGCCTCCGGACTCTAGAGGATCCGGTACTAGAGGAACTGAAAAACCAGAAAGTTAACTGGTAAGTTT
AGTCTTTTTGTCTTTTATTTCAGGTCCCGGATCCGGTGGTGGTGCAAATCAAAGAACTGCTCCTCAGTGG
ATGTTGCCTTTACTTCTAGGCCTGTACGGAAGTGTTACTTCTGCTCTAAAAGCTGCGGAATTGTACCCGC
GGGCCCACCATGTACCCATACGATGTTCCAGATTACGCTCTTATGGCCATGGAGGCCATGTACCCATACG
ATGTTCCAGATTACGCTATGGCCATGGAGGCCATGTACCCATACGATGTTCCAGATTACGCTATGGCCAT
GGAGGCCCGAATTCGGTCGACCACCACCACCATGACAAACCAGGAAAAATGGGCCCACCTCAGCCCTTCG
GAATTTTCCCAACTTCAGAAATATGCTGAGTATTCTACAAAGAAATTAAAGGATGTTCTTGAAGAGTTCC
ATGGTAATGGTGTGCTTGCAAAGTATAATCCTGAAGGGAAACAAGACATTCTTAACCAAACAATAGATTT
TGAAGGTTTCAAACTATTCATGAAGACATTCCTGGAAGCCGAGCTTCCTGATGATTTCACCGCACACCTT
TTCATGTCATTTAGCAACAAGTTTCCTCATTCTAGTCCAATGGTAAAAAGTAAGCCTGCTCTCCTATCAG
GCGGTCTGAG
